Addgene plasmid #223660: pAAV-hSyn-DIO-hM3D(Gq)-mCherry-shLacZ-CWB
Purpose: Expresses hM3D(Gq) and a control shRNA (targetting LacZ) in a Cre-dependent manner
Depositing lab: Oscar Marin. Depositing organization: King's College London. Publication: Regulation of PV interneuron plasticity by neuropeptide-encoding genes. Selten M, Bernard C, Mukherjee D, Hamid F, Hanusz-Godoy A, Oozeer F, Zimmer C, Marin O. Nature. 2025 Apr 30. doi: 10.1038/s41586-025-08933-z. PubMed 40307547.
Backbone
  Vector backbone: pAAV
  Backbone manufacturer: Beatriz Rico
  Backbone size w/o insert (bp): 4290
  Total vector size (bp): 7403
  Modifications to backbone: Added CWB cassette from Bong-Kiun Kaang
  Vector type: Mammalian Expression, AAV, RNAi
Growth in bacteria
  Bacterial resistance: Ampicillin, 100 μg/mL
  Growth temperature: 37°C
  Growth strain: NEB Stable
  Copy number: High Copy
Gene/Insert
  Gene/Insert name: hM3D(Gq)-mCherry and shLacZ
  Species: H. sapiens (human)
  Insert size (bp): 3143
  Promoter: hSyn
  Tag / fusion protein: mCherry
  Cloning method: Restriction Enzyme; 5′ cloning site PacI (not destroyed); 3′ cloning site AscI (not destroyed)
  Sequencing primers: 5′ N/A
Resource information
  A portion of this plasmid was derived from a plasmid made by: Beatriz Rico, Bryan Roth, Bong-Kiun Kaang
Terms and licenses: Academic/Nonprofit Terms; Industry Terms: Not Available to Industry
Depositor comments: Please visit https://doi.org/10.1101/2023.02.03.527010 for bioRxiv preprint.
How to cite: pAAV-hSyn-DIO-hM3D(Gq)-mCherry-shLacZ-CWB was a gift from Oscar Marin (Addgene plasmid # 223660 ; http://n2t.net/addgene:223660 ; RRID:Addgene_223660)
