[The description below was written by a language model from this plasmid's Addgene catalogue record and pLannotate feature annotations shown in this document.]
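Description:
pAAV-hSyn-DIO-hM3D(Gq)-mCherry-shLacZ-CWB is an AAV transfer plasmid of about 7.4 kb for Cre-dependent, neuron-specific co-expression of an excitatory chemogenetic receptor and a control shRNA. It is propagated in bacteria through a high-copy ColE1/pUC-type origin with ampicillin selection (AmpR), and the backbone also carries an f1 origin. AAV2 inverted terminal repeats flank the expression cassette so that it can be packaged into recombinant AAV particles. One ITR is annotated in full, while the other is detected only as short fragments in the sequenced record.

The human synapsin I promoter drives the cassette. Downstream of it, paired lox2272 and loxP sites in opposing orientations form a DIO (double-floxed inverted) switch. Between them, in antisense orientation, lies the human CHRM3-derived hM3D(Gq) DREADD coding sequence fused to mCherry. Cre recombinase therefore has to invert the cassette before the receptor–reporter fusion can be transcribed, and the incompatible lox pairs then lock it in the sense orientation. A WPRE and a bovine growth hormone polyadenylation signal follow to enhance transcript stability and 3′ end processing.

The shRNA against LacZ, a non-targeting control, belongs to the "CWB" cassette added to the backbone. The feature table shows U6 promoter fragments in two places, one inside the floxed region in reverse orientation and one just outside the distal lox sites. This suggests that Cre-mediated inversion brings the pieces together to enable shRNA expression, although the record does not describe this mechanism and the hairpin itself is not annotated. The construct serves as the control counterpart for experiments that combine chemogenetic activation of Cre-defined neurons with gene knockdown.
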