Features (pLannotate 1.2.2; 24 found; start..end, strand, type, name):
   1023..1056    -  protein_bind   lox2272: Cre-mediated recombination occurs in the 8-bp core sequence (GGATACTT). lox2272 sites are compatible with each other, but incompatible with loxP or loxN sites (Lee and Saito, 1988). Cre recombinase
   1057..1106    -  intron         β-globin intron (fragment): internally truncated intron from human β-globin
   1107..1140    -  protein_bind   loxP: Cre-mediated recombination occurs in the 8-bp core sequence (GCATACAT). Cre recombinase
   1148..1245    +  promoter       U6 promoter (fragment): RNA polymerase III promoter for human U6 snRNA
   1333..1921    +  misc_feature   WPRE: woodchuck hepatitis virus posttranscriptional regulatory element
   1934..2158    +  polyA_signal   bGH poly(A) signal: bovine growth hormone polyadenylation signal
   2166..2306    +  repeat_region  AAV2 ITR: inverted terminal repeat of adeno-associated virus serotype 2 inverted
   2311..2362    -  misc_feature   bom (fragment): basis of mobility region from pBR322
   2381..2836    +  rep_origin     f1 ori (sequence partly withheld): f1 bacteriophage origin of replication; arrow indicates direction of (+) strand synthesis
   2837..2886    -  misc_feature   bom (fragment): basis of mobility region from pBR322
   2988..3023    -  CDS            rop (fragment): Rop protein, which maintains plasmids at low copy number; rop
   3118..3222    +  promoter       AmpR promoter: bla
   3223..4083    +  CDS            AmpR: β-lactamase; bla; confers resistance to ampicillin, carbenicillin, and related antibiotics
   4254..4842    +  rep_origin     ori: high-copy-number ColE1/pMB1/pBR322/pUC origin of replication
   4915..4942    +  repeat_region  AAV2 ITR (fragment): inverted terminal repeat of adeno-associated virus serotype 2 inverted
   4971..4998    +  repeat_region  AAV2 ITR (fragment): inverted terminal repeat of adeno-associated virus serotype 2 inverted
   5078..5525    +  promoter       hSyn promoter: human synapsin I promoter; confers neuron-specific expression (Kügler et al., 2003)
   5539..5556    +  misc_feature   MCS (fragment): pUC18/19 multiple cloning site
   5590..5623    +  protein_bind   lox2272: Cre-mediated recombination occurs in the 8-bp core sequence (GGATACTT). lox2272 sites are compatible with each other, but incompatible with loxP or loxN sites (Lee and Saito, 1988). Cre recombinase
   5624..5673    -  intron         β-globin intron (fragment): internally truncated intron from human β-globin
   5674..5707    +  protein_bind   loxP: Cre-mediated recombination occurs in the 8-bp core sequence (GCATACAT). Cre recombinase
   5708..5816    -  promoter       U6 promoter (fragment): RNA polymerase III promoter for human U6 snRNA
   5911..6618    -  CDS            mCherry: mCherry is a basic (constitutively fluorescent) red fluorescent protein published in 2004, derived from Discosoma sp.. It is reported to be a very rapidly-maturing monomer with low acid sensitivity.
   6640..1005    -  CDS            CHRM3 (across the origin): ACM3_HUMAN - Experimental evidence at protein level: Swiss-Prot protein existence level 1. The muscarinic acetylcholine receptor mediates various cellular responses, including inhibition of adenylate cyclase, breakdown of phosphoinositides and modulation of potassium channels through the action of G proteins. Primary transducing effect is Pi turnover. From Homo sapiens (Human).
>Addgene plasmid #223660 | pAAV-hSyn-DIO-hM3D(Gq)-mCherry-shLacZ-CWB | addgene full sequence | sequence record 444377 | Addgene NGS Result
GTCACTGCTGCTGTGGTCTTGGTCCATCTGCTCGGAGCTGGGTTTCCAGCTCTTGGTTGTGAACCAGAAG
TGGCAGCGGCCATACTTCCTCCTGTTGGAGCGTTTCATGCTTTGCTGTTGAAGTTCGTAACTGCTGCAGC
TTCGAGAACTGCCCGTGGGGTGGACAAAGTTTTCTGTCTCTGCCTCTGTCCCAGAGGCTTGCAGGCCAGC
AAGCTCTTTGGTACGCTTTTCAGTTTCCTTATAGATCCTCCAGTATAAAATAGTCATAATGGTGACAGGC
ATATAAAAACCAGCGATGGCTGTGCCAAAAGTAATGGTGGGCTCACTGAGGAACTGAATGAAGCACTCTC
CCGGAGGCACAGTTCTCTTTCCAACAAAGTATTGCCAGAACAAGATGGCAGGAGCCCAAAGGACAAAGGA
GATGACCCAAGCCAGACCGATCATCACACCGGCTCTCTTTGTTGTTCGTTTGGCTCGGTACGTGAGCGGC
CTCGTGATGGAAAAGTATCTGTCAAAGCTGATGACCAGAAGATTCATAACAGAGGCATTGCTGGCTACGC
AGTCAATGGCAAGCCAGAGGTCACAGGCCAAGTTCCCTAAGGCCCATCGATTCATGATGATGTAGGTCGT
AAACAGATTCATTGAAATGACCCCGATAATCAGATCGGCACAGGCCAGGCTTAAGAGGAAGTAGTTGTTG
ACCGTCTTCAGCTGCTTGTTGACCTTAAATGACACAATTACCAGGATGTTGCCGATGATGGTCACCAAGG
CCAGGATGCCCGTTAAGAAAGCGATGAAGACCACTTGCCAGACGGTATGACCTCCCAGAGGGTCATCGGT
GGTACCGTCTGGAGAGGAGAAATTGCCAGCTGCTCGAGAAACATTGTAGCTGCCGAAATGAGTGACGGTT
CCCGGGGGCAGCCCTGCATCGGAGGGGCTGTGTATCCAGGAGGAGCTGATGTTTGGAAACAAAGGCGAGG
TTGTACTGTTATTGTGCAAGGTCATGGTGGCGGCGCGCCGCGATAACTTCGTATAAAGTATCCTATACGA
AGTTATTTGCCTTAACCCAGAAATTATCACTGTTATTCTTTAGAATGGTGCAAAGAATAACTTCGTATAA
TGTATGCTATACGAAGTTATGTTTATCTGCAGTTTTAAAATTATGTTTTAAAATGGACTATCATATGCTT
ACCGTAACTTGAAAGTATTTCGATTTCTTGGGTTTATATATCTTGTGGAAAGGACGCGGTTTCCTAGAAA
TCGCTGATTTGTGTAGTCCCTGACCCAGACTACACAAATCAGCGATTTTTTTTGAATTCCTGCAGCCCCG
ATAATCAACCTCTGGATTACAAAATTTGTGAAAGATTGACTGGTATTCTTAACTATGTTGCTCCTTTTAC
GCTATGTGGATACGCTGCTTTAATGCCTTTGTATCATGCTATTGCTTCCCGTATGGCTTTCATTTTCTCC
TCCTTGTATAAATCCTGGTTGCTGTCTCTTTATGAGGAGTTGTGGCCCGTTGTCAGGCAACGTGGCGTGG
TGTGCACTGTGTTTGCTGACGCAACCCCCACTGGTTGGGGCATTGCCACCACCTGTCAGCTCCTTTCCGG
GACTTTCGCTTTCCCCCTCCCTATTGCCACGGCGGAACTCATCGCCGCCTGCCTTGCCCGCTGCTGGACA
GGGGCTCGGCTGTTGGGCACTGACAATTCCGTGGTGTTGTCGGGGAAATCATCGTCCTTTCCTTGGCTGC
TCGCCTGTGTTGCCACCTGGATTCTGCGCGGGACGTCCTTCTGCTACGTCCCTTCGGCCCTCAATCCAGC
GGACCTTCCTTCCCGCGGCCTGCTGCCGGCTCTGCGGCCTCTTCCGCGTCTTCGCCTTCGCCCTCAGACG
AGTCGGATCTCCCTTTGGGCCGCCTCCCCGCATCGGGGGGATCCTGTGCCTTCTAGTTGCCAGCCATCTG
TTGTTTGCCCCTCCCCCGTGCCTTCCTTGACCCTGGAAGGTGCCACTCCCACTGTCCTTTCCTAATAAAA
TGAGGAAATTGCATCGCATTGTCTGAGTAGGTGTCATTCTATTCTGGGGGGTGGGGTGGGGCAGGACAGC
AAGGGGGAGGATTGGGAAGACAATAGCAGGCATGCTGGGGATGCGGTGGGCTCTATGGCGGCCGCAGGAA
CCCCTAGTGATGGAGTTGGCCACTCCCTCTCTGCGCGCTCGCTCGCTCACTGAGGCCGGGCGACCAAAGG
TCGCCCGACGCCCGGGCTTTGCCCGGGCGGCCTCAGTGAGCGAGCGAGCGCGCAGCTGCCTGCAGGGGCG
CCTGATGCGGTATTTTCTCCTTACGCATCTGTGCGGTATTTCACACCGCATA
[95 nt withheld, positions 2363-2457]
T
[46 nt withheld, positions 2459-2504]
C
[141 nt withheld, positions 2506-2646]
CCTTTGACGTTGGAGTCCACGTTCTTT
[37 nt withheld, positions 2674-2710]
ACTCTATCTCGGGCTATTCTTTTGATTTATAAGGGATTTTGCCGATTTCGGTCTATTGGTTAAAAAATGA
GCTGATTTAACAAAAATTTAACGCGAATTTTAACAAAATATTAACGTTTACAATTTTATGGTGCACTCTC
AGTACAATCTGCTCTGATGCCGCATAGTTAAGCCAGCCCCGACACCCGCCAACACCCGCTGACGCGCCCT
GACGGGCTTGTCTGCTCCCGGCATCCGCTTACAGACAAGCTGTGACCGTCTCCGGGAGCTGCATGTGTCA
GAGGTTTTCACCGTCATCACCGAAACGCGCGAGACGAAAGGGCCTCGTGATACGCCTATTTTTATAGGTT
AATGTCATGATAATAATGGTTTCTTAGACGTCAGGTGGCACTTTTCGGGGAAATGTGCGCGGAACCCCTA
TTTGTTTATTTTTCTAAATACATTCAAATATGTATCCGCTCATGAGACAATAACCCTGATAAATGCTTCA
ATAATATTGAAAAAGGAAGAGTATGAGTATTCAACATTTCCGTGTCGCCCTTATTCCCTTTTTTGCGGCA
TTTTGCCTTCCTGTTTTTGCTCACCCAGAAACGCTGGTGAAAGTAAAAGATGCTGAAGATCAGTTGGGTG
CACGAGTGGGTTACATCGAACTGGATCTCAACAGCGGTAAGATCCTTGAGAGTTTTCGCCCCGAAGAACG
TTTTCCAATGATGAGCACTTTTAAAGTTCTGCTATGTGGCGCGGTATTATCCCGTATTGACGCCGGGCAA
GAGCAACTCGGTCGCCGCATACACTATTCTCAGAATGACTTGGTTGAGTACTCACCAGTCACAGAAAAGC
ATCTTACGGATGGCATGACAGTAAGAGAATTATGCAGTGCTGCCATAACCATGAGTGATAACACTGCGGC
CAACTTACTTCTGACAACGATCGGAGGACCGAAGGAGCTAACCGCTTTTTTGCACAACATGGGGGATCAT
GTAACTCGCCTTGATCGTTGGGAACCGGAGCTGAATGAAGCCATACCAAACGACGAGCGTGACACCACGA
TGCCTGTAGCAATGGCAACAACGTTGCGCAAACTATTAACTGGCGAACTACTTACTCTAGCTTCCCGGCA
ACAATTAATAGACTGGATGGAGGCGGATAAAGTTGCAGGACCACTTCTGCGCTCGGCCCTTCCGGCTGGC
TGGTTTATTGCTGATAAATCTGGAGCCGGTGAGCGTGGGTCTCGCGGTATCATTGCAGCACTGGGGCCAG
ATGGTAAGCCCTCCCGTATCGTAGTTATCTACACGACGGGGAGTCAGGCAACTATGGATGAACGAAATAG
ACAGATCGCTGAGATAGGTGCCTCACTGATTAAGCATTGGTAACTGTCAGACCAAGTTTACTCATATATA
CTTTAGATTGATTTAAAACTTCATTTTTAATTTAAAAGGATCTAGGTGAAGATCCTTTTTGATAATCTCA
TGACCAAAATCCCTTAACGTGAGTTTTCGTTCCACTGAGCGTCAGACCCCGTAGAAAAGATCAAAGGATC
TTCTTGAGATCCTTTTTTTCTGCGCGTAATCTGCTGCTTGCAAACAAAAAAACCACCGCTACCAGCGGTG
GTTTGTTTGCCGGATCAAGAGCTACCAACTCTTTTTCCGAAGGTAACTGGCTTCAGCAGAGCGCAGATAC
CAAATACTGTTCTTCTAGTGTAGCCGTAGTTAGGCCACCACTTCAAGAACTCTGTAGCACCGCCTACATA
CCTCGCTCTGCTAATCCTGTTACCAGTGGCTGCTGCCAGTGGCGATAAGTCGTGTCTTACCGGGTTGGAC
TCAAGACGATAGTTACCGGATAAGGCGCAGCGGTCGGGCTGAACGGGGGGTTCGTGCACACAGCCCAGCT
TGGAGCGAACGACCTACACCGAACTGAGATACCTACAGCGTGAGCTATGAGAAAGCGCCACGCTTCCCGA
AGGGAGAAAGGCGGACAGGTATCCGGTAAGCGGCAGGGTCGGAACAGGAGAGCGCACGAGGGAGCTTCCA
GGGGGAAACGCCTGGTATCTTTATAGTCCTGTCGGGTTTCGCCACCTCTGACTTGAGCGTCGATTTTTGT
GATGCTCGTCAGGGGGGCGGAGCCTATGGAAAAACGCCAGCAACGCGGCCTTTTTACGGTTCCTGGCCTT
TTGCTGGCCTTTTGCTCACATGTCCTGCAGGCAGCTGCGCGCTCGCTCGCTCACTGAGGCCGCCCGGGCG
TCGGGCGACCTTTGGTCGCCCGGCCTCAGTGAGCGAGCGAGCGCGCAGAGAGGGAGTGGCCAACTCCATC
ACTAGGGGTTCCTGCGGCCGCACGCGTGTGTCTAGACTGCAGAGGGCCCTGCGTATGAGTGCAAGTGGGT
TTTAGGACCAGGATGAGGCGGGGTGGGGGTGCCTACCTGACGACCGACCCCGACCCACTGGACAAGCACC
CAACCCCCATTCCCCAAATTGCGCATCCCCTATCAGAGAGGGGGAGGGGAAACAGGATGCGGCGAGGCGC
GTGCGCACTGCCAGCTTCAGCACCGCGGACAGTGCCTTCGCCCCCGCCTGGCGGCGCGCGCCACCGCCGC
CTCAGCACTGAAGGCGCGCTGACGTCACTCGCCGGTCCCCCGCAAACTCCCCTTCCCGGCCACCTTGGTC
GCGTCCGCGCCGCCGCCGGCCCAGCCGGACCGCACCACGCGAGGCGCGAGATAGGGGGGCACGGGCGCGA
CCATCTGCGCTGCGGCGCCGGCGACTCAGCGCTGCCTCAGTCTGCGGTGGGCAGCGGAGGAGTCGTGTCG
TGCCTGAGAGCGCAGTCGAGAAGGTACCGGATCCTCTAGAGTCGACTCCGGAGTCGACTCTAGAGCTAGC
GGATCCGGAATAACTTCGTATAGGATACTTTATACGAAGTTATGCAGAATGGTAGCTGGATTGTAGCTGC
TATTAGCAATATGAAACCTCTTAATAACTTCGTATAGCATACATTATACGAAGTTATTATTTTGTACTAA
TATCTTTGTGTTTACAGTCAAATTAATTCTAATTATCTCTCTAACAGCCTTGTATCGTATATGCAAATAT
GAAGGAATCATGGGAAATAGGCCCTCTTCCTGCCCGACCTTGGCGCGCGCTCGGCGCGCGGTCACGCTCC
GTCACGTGGTGCGTTTTGCCTGCGCGTCTTTCCACTGGGTTAATTAATTACTTGTACAGCTCGTCCATGC
CGCCGGTGGAGTGGCGGCCCTCGGCGCGTTCGTACTGTTCCACGATGGTGTAGTCCTCGTTGTGGGAGGT
GATGTCCAACTTGATGTTGACGTTGTAGGCGCCGGGCAGCTGCACGGGCTTCTTGGCCTTGTAGGTGGTC
TTGACCTCAGCGTCGTAGTGGCCGCCGTCCTTCAGCTTCAGCCTCTGCTTGATCTCGCCCTTCAGGGCGC
CGTCCTCGGGGTACATCCGCTCGGAGGAGGCCTCCCAGCCCATGGTCTTCTTCTGCATTACGGGGCCGTC
GGAGGGGAAGTTGGTGCCGCGCAGCTTCACCTTGTAGATGAACTCGCCGTCCTGCAGGGAGGAGTCCTGG
GTCACGGTCACCACGCCGCCGTCCTCGAAGTTCATCACGCGCTCCCACTTGAAGCCCTCGGGGAAGGACA
GCTTCAAGTAGTCGGGGATGTCGGCGGGGTGCTTCACGTAGGCCTTGGAGCCGTACATGAACTGAGGGGA
CAGGATGTCCCAGGCGAAGGGCAGGGGGCCACCCTTGGTCACCTTCAGCTTGGCGGTCTGGGTGCCCTCG
TAGGGGCGGCCCTCGCCCTCGCCCTCGATCTCGAACTCGTGGCCGTTCACGGAGCCCTCCATGTGCACCT
TGAAGCGCATGAACTCCTTGATGATGGCCATGTTATCCTCCTCGCCCTTGCTCACCATGGTGGCGACCGG
GGGATCCTTCAAGGCCTGCTCGGGTGCGCGCTTGTGAAAAATGACCGACTGTCTCTGCTGGTACTGCTGC
TTGCGCCTCTTTTTTTTGTCACACTGGCACAGCAGCAGCATCTTGAAAGTGGTTCTGAATGTTTTGTTGC
ACAGAGCATAGCACACGGGGTTCACGGTGCTGTTGATGTAGCACAGCCAGTAGCCCAGATTCCAAAAGGT
TTTGGGTATGCAGCTGTCACAAAAGGTGTTCACCAGAACCATGATGTTGTATGGGGTCCAAGTGATGATG
AAGGCAAGCAAGATCGCACTGAGGGTCTGGGCCGCTTTCTTCTCCTTGACCAGGGACATCCTTTTCCGCT
TAGTGATCTGACTTCTGGTCTTCAGAGCAAACCTCTTGGCCAGAGTGGCTTCCTTGAAGGACAGAGGTAG
AGTGGCCGTGCTCTTACCCACTGAGGAGTTGACGTCAGAAGTCTTAGCTGTGTCCACGGCTGACTCTAGC
TGGATGGGAAGCTTGGAGAAGCTTTTTGGAAAACTGCCTCCATCGTCCACGCTCTTCTGGGCCTGCAGCT
TGTCGGCTTTCCTCTCCAAGTCCACCATCCCCAGCTCCTCCTCAGGCACCTGCAGGTTGTCCGATGAGGG
TAACTTGGTGGAGTTGAGGATGGTGCTGTGACCCGGAAGCTTGAGCACGATGGAGTAGATGGCTCTCGTC
TCGGAGCCAATGTCCTCCTCGTCGGAGGAGGCGGAGTTCTCCAGGGAGGCAGCAGCATCATTGTTGTTCC
AACT
